>Addgene plasmid #158379 | MAC-SARS-CoV-2 Orf9c | addgene full sequence | sequence record 309553 | Addgene NGS Result
GCGCTCTTCCGCTTCCTCGCTCACTGACTCGCTGCGCTCGGTCGTTCGGCTGCGGCGAGCGGTATCAGCT
CACTCAAAGGCGGTAATACGGTTATCCACAGAATCAGGGGATAACGCAGGAAAGAACATGTGAGCAAAAG
GCCAGCAAAAGGCCAGGAACCGTAAAAAGGCCGCGTTGCTGGCGTTTTTCCATAGGCTCCGCCCCCCTGA
CGAGCATCACAAAAATCGACGCTCAAGTCAGAGGTGGCGAAACCCGACAGGACTATAAAGATACCAGGCG
TTTCCCCCTGGAAGCTCCCTCGTGCGCTCTCCTGTTCCGACCCTGCCGCTTACCGGATACCTGTCCGCCT
TTCTCCCTTCGGGAAGCGTGGCGCTTTCTCATAGCTCACGCTGTAGGTATCTCAGTTCGGTGTAGGTCGT
TCGCTCCAAGCTGGGCTGTGTGCACGAACCCCCCGTTCAGCCCGACCGCTGCGCCTTATCCGGTAACTAT
CGTCTTGAGTCCAACCCGGTAAGACACGACTTATCGCCACTGGCAGCAGCCACTGGTAACAGGATTAGCA
GAGCGAGGTATGTAGGCGGTGCTACAGAGTTCTTGAAGTGGTGGCCTAACTACGGCTACACTAGAAGAAC
AGTATTTGGTATCTGCGCTCTGCTGAAGCCAGTTACCTTCGGAAAAAGAGTTGGTAGCTCTTGATCCGGC
AAACAAACCACCGCTGGTAGCGGTGGTTTTTTTGTTTGCAAGCAGCAGATTACGCGCAGAAAAAAAGGAT
CTCAAGAAGATCCTTTGATCTTTTCTACGGGGTCTGACGCTCAGTGGAACGAAAACTCACGTTAAGGGAT
TTTGGTCATGAGATTATCAAAAAGGATCTTCACCTAGATCCTTTTAAATTAAAAATGAAGTTTTAAATCA
ATCTAAAGTATATATGAGTAAACTTGGTCTGACAGTTACCAATGCTTAATCAGTGAGGCACCTATCTCAG
CGATCTGTCTATTTCGTTCATCCATAGTTGCCTGACTCCCCGTCGTGTAGATAACTACGATACGGGAGGG
CTTACCATCTGGCCCCAGTGCTGCAATGATACCGCGAGACCCACGCTCACCGGCTCCAGATTTATCAGCA
ATAAACCAGCCAGCCGGAAGGGCCGAGCGCAGAAGTGGTCCTGCAACTTTATCCGCCTCCATCCAGTCTA
TTAATTGTTGCCGGGAAGCTAGAGTAAGTAGTTCGCCAGTTAATAGTTTGCGCAACGTTGTTGCCATTGC
TACAGGCATCGTGGTGTCACGCTCGTCGTTTGGTATGGCTTCATTCAGCTCCGGTTCCCAACGATCAAGG
CGAGTTACATGATCCCCCATGTTGTGCAAAAAAGCGGTTAGCTCCTTCGGTCCTCCGATCGTTGTCAGAA
GTAAGTTGGCCGCAGTGTTATCACTCATGGTTATGGCAGCACTGCATAATTCTCTTACTGTCATGCCATC
CGTAAGATGCTTTTCTGTGACTGGTGAGTACTCAACCAAGTCATTCTGAGAATAGTGTATGCGGCGACCG
AGTTGCTCTTGCCCGGCGTCAATACGGGATAATACCGCGCCACATAGCAGAACTTTAAAAGTGCTCATCA
TTGGAAAACGTTCTTCGGGGCGAAAACTCTCAAGGATCTTACCGCTGTTGAGATCCAGTTCGATGTAACC
CACTCGTGCACCCAACTGATCTTCAGCATCTTTTACTTTCACCAGCGTTTCTGGGTGAGCAAAAACAGGA
AGGCAAAATGCCGCAAAAAAGGGAATAAGGGCGACACGGAAATGTTGAATACTCATACTCTTCCTTTTTC
AATATTATTGAAGCATTTATCAGGGTTATTGTCTCATGAGCGGATACATATTTGAATGTATTTAGAAAAA
TAAACAAATAGGGGTTCCGCGCACATTTCCCCGAAAAGTGCCACCTGACGTCGACGGATCGGGAGATCTC
CCGATCCCCTATGGTGCACTCTCAGTACAATCTGCTCTGATGCCGCATAGTTAAGCCAGTATCTGCTCCC
TGCTTGTGTGTTGGAGGTCGCTGAGTAGTGCGCGAGCAAAATTTAAGCTACAACAAGGCAAGGCTTGACC
GACAATTGCATGAAGAATCTGCTTAGGGTTAGGCGTTTTGCGCTGCTTCGCGATGTACGGGCCAGATATA
CGCGTTGACATTGATTATTGACTAGTTATTAATAGTAATCAATTACGGGGTCATTAGTTCATAGCCCATA
TATGGAGTTCCGCGTTACATAACTTACGGTAAATGGCCCGCCTGGCTGACCGCCCAACGACCCCCGCCCA
TTGACGTCAATAATGACGTATGTTCCCATAGTAACGCCAATAGGGACTTTCCATTGACGTCAATGGGTGG
AGTATTTACGGTAAACTGCCCACTTGGCAGTACATCAAGTGTATCATATGCCAAGTACGCCCCCTATTGA
CGTCAATGACGGTAAATGGCCCGCCTGGCATTATGCCCAGTACATGACCTTATGGGACTTTCCTACTTGG
CAGTACATCTACGTATTAGTCATCGCTATTACCATGGTGATGCGGTTTTGGCAGTACATCAATGGGCGTG
GATAGCGGTTTGACTCACGGGGATTTCCAAGTCTCCACCCCATTGACGTCAATGGGAGTTTGTTTTGGCA
CCAAAATCAACGGGACTTTCCAAAATGTCGTAACAACTCCGCCCCATTGACGCAAATGGGCGGTAGGCGT
GTACGGTGGGAGGTCTATATAAGCAGAGCTCTCCCTATCAGTGATAGAGATCTCCCTATCAGTGATAGAG
ATCGTCGACGAGCTCGTTTAGTGAACCGTCAGATCGCCTGGAGACGCCATCCACGCTGTTTTGACCTCCA
TAGAAGACACCGGGACCGATCCAGCCTCCGGACTCTAGCGTTTAAACTTAAGCTTGGTACCGAGCTCGGA
TCCACTAGTCCAGTGTGGTGGAATTCTGCAGATATCAACAAGTTTGTACAAAAAAGCAGGCTCCACCATG
CTTCAATCCTGCTATAACTTCTTGAAAGAGCAACACTGCCAAAAGGCGAGCACACAGAAAGGAGCCGAGG
CAGCCGTAAAGCCGCTTCTTGTCCCTCATCACGTTGTCGCCACAGTCCAAGAAATACAGCTTCAAGCGGC
CGTTGGCGAGCTTCTGCTCCTCGAATGGCTCGCAATGGCGGTGATGTTGTTGCTGTTGTGCTGCTGTCTT
ACGGATGACCCAGCTTTCTTGTACAAAGTGGTTGATATCAAGGCCGCCGACATCACCAGCCTGTACAAGA
AAGTGGGGTGGAGCCATCCCCAGTTCGAGAAGGGCGGAGGATCTGGCGGCGGAAGCGGCGGAGGAAGCTG
GTCCCACCCTCAGTTTGAGAAAGGCACCGAGCTGGGCAGCACCATGGCCAGCTACCCCTACGACGTGCCC
GACTACGCCAAGGACAACACCGTGCCCCTGAAGCTGATCGCCCTGCTGGCCAACGGCGAGTTCCACTCTG
GCGAGCAGCTGGGCGAGACACTGGGCATGAGCAGAGCCGCCATCAACAAGCACATCCAGACCCTGCGGGA
CTGGGGCGTGGACGTGTTCACAGTGCCCGGCAAGGGCTACAGCCTGCCCGAGCCCATCCAGCTGCTGAAC
GCCAAGCAGATCCTGGGCCAGCTGGATGGCGGATCTGTGGCCGTGCTGCCCGTGATCGACAGCACCAACC
AGTATCTGCTCGACCGGATCGGCGAGCTGAAGTCCGGCGACGCCTGTATCGCCGAGTACCAGCAGGCCGG
CAGAGGCGGCAGGGGCAGAAAGTGGTTCAGCCCCTTCGGCGCCAACCTGTACCTGAGCATGTTCTGGAGA
CTGGAACAGGGCCCAGCCGCCGCTATTGGCCTGAGCCTGGTCATCGGCATCGTGATGGCCGAGGTGCTGC
GGAAGCTGGGCGCCGACAAAGTGCGCGTGAAGTGGCCCAACGACCTGTATCTGCAGGACCGGAAGCTGGC
CGGCATCCTGGTGGAACTGACCGGCAAAACAGGCGACGCCGCCCAGATCGTGATCGGCGCTGGCATCAAC
ATGGCCATGCGGCGGGTGGAAGAGAGCGTGGTCAACCAGGGCTGGATCACCCTGCAGGAAGCCGGCATCA
ACCTGGACCGGAACACCCTGGCCGCCATGCTGATCAGAGAGCTGAGAGCCGCCCTGGAACTGTTCGAGCA
GGAAGGCCTGGCCCCCTACCTGAGCAGATGGGAGAAGCTGGACAACTTCATCAACCGGCCCGTGAAACTG
ATCATCGGCGACAAAGAGATCTTCGGCATCAGCCGGGGCATCGACAAGCAGGGGGCCCTGCTCCTGGAAC
AGGACGGCATCATCAAGCCCTGGATGGGCGGCGAGATCAGCCTGCGGAGCGCCGAGAAGTGATGACTCGA
GTCTAGAGGGCCCGTTTAAACCCGCTGATCAGCCTCGACTGTGCCTTCTAGTTGCCAGCCATCTGTTGTT
TGCCCCTCCCCCGTGCCTTCCTTGACCCTGGAAGGTGCCACTCCCACTGTCCTTTCCTAATAAAATGAGG
AAATTGCATCGCATTGTCTGAGTAGGTGTCATTCTATTCTGGGGGGTGGGGTGGGGCAGGACAGCAAGGG
GGAGGATTGGGAAGACAATAGCAGGCATGCTGGGGATGCGGTGGGCTCTATGGCTTCTGAGGCGGAAAGA
ACCAGCTGGGGCTCTAGGGGGTATCCCC
[124 nt withheld, positions 4719-4842]
C
[91 nt withheld, positions 4844-4934]
AGGGTGATGGTTCACGTACCTAGAAGTTCCTATTCCGAAGTTCCTATTCTCTAGAAAGTATAGGAACTTC
CTTGGCCAAAAAGCCTGAACTCACCGCGACGTCTGTCGAGAAGTTTCTGATCGAAAAGTTCGACAGCGTC
TCCGACCTGATGCAGCTCTCGGAGGGCGAAGAATCTCGTGCTTTCAGCTTCGATGTAGGAGGGCGTGGAT
ATGTCCTGCGGGTAAATAGCTGCGCCGATGGTTTCTACAAAGATCGTTATGTTTATCGGCACTTTGCATC
GGCCGCGCTCCCGATTCCGGAAGTGCTTGACATTGGGGAATTCAGCGAGAGCCTGACCTATTGCATCTCC
CGCCGTGCACAGGGTGTCACGTTGCAAGACCTGCCTGAAACCGAACTGCCCGCTGTTCTGCAGCCGGTCG
CGGAGGCCATGGATGCGATCGCTGCGGCCGATCTTAGCCAGACGAGCGGGTTCGGCCCATTCGGACCGCA
AGGAATCGGTCAATACACTACATGGCGTGATTTCATATGCGCGATTGCTGATCCCCATGTGTATCACTGG
CAAACTGTGATGGACGACACCGTCAGTGCGTCCGTCGCGCAGGCTCTCGATGAGCTGATGCTTTGGGCCG
AGGACTGCCCCGAAGTCCGGCACCTCGTGCACGCGGATTTCGGCTCCAACAATGTCCTGACGGACAATGG
CCGCATAACAGCGGTCATTGACTGGAGCGAGGCGATGTTCGGGGATTCCCAATACGAGGTCGCCAACATC
TTCTTCTGGAGGCCGTGGTTGGCTTGTATGGAGCAGCAGACGCGCTACTTCGAGCGGAGGCATCCGGAGC
TTGCAGGATCGCCGCGGCTCCGGGCGTATATGCTCCGCATTGGTCTTGACCAACTCTATCAGAGCTTGGT
TGACGGCAATTTCGATGATGCAGCTTGGGCGCAGGGTCGATGCGACGCAATCGTCCGATCCGGAGCCGGG
ACTGTCGGGCGTACACAAATCGCCCGCAGAAGCGCGGCCGTCTGGACCGATGGCTGTGTAGAAGTACTCG
CCGATAGTGGAAACCGACGCCCCAGCACTCGTCCGAGGGCAAAGGAATAGCACGTACTACGAGATTTCGA
TTCCACCGCCGCCTTCTATGAAAGGTTGGGCTTCGGAATCGTTTTCCGGGACGCCGGCTGGATGATCCTC
CAGCGCGGGGATCTCATGCTGGAGTTCTTCGCCCACCCCAACTTGTTTATTGCAGCTTATAATGGTTACA
AATAAAGCAATAGCATCACAAATTTCACAAATAAAGCATTTTTTTCACTGCATTCTAGTTGTGGTTTGTC
CAAACTCATCAATGTATCTTATCATGTCTGTATACCGTCGACCTCTAGCTAGAGCTTGGCGTAATCATGG
TCATAGCTGTTTCCTGTGTGAAATTGTTATCCGCTCACAATTCCACACAACATACGAGCCGGAAGCATAA
AGTGTAAAGCCTGGGGTGCCTAATGAGTGAGCTAACTCACATTAATTGCGTTGCGCTCACTGCCCGCTTT
CCAGTCGGGAAACCTGTCGTGCCAGCTGCATTAATGAATCGGCCAACGCGCGGGGAGAGGCGGTTTGCGT
ATTGG
Features (pLannotate 1.2.2; 24 found; start..end, strand, type, name):
    187..775     -  rep_origin     ori: high-copy-number ColE1/pMB1/pBR322/pUC origin of replication
    946..1806    -  CDS            AmpR: β-lactamase; bla; confers resistance to ampicillin, carbenicillin, and related antibiotics
   1807..1911    -  promoter       AmpR promoter: bla
   1970..2022    -  misc_feature   bom (fragment): basis of mobility region from pBR322
   2177..2556    +  enhancer       CMV enhancer: human cytomegalovirus immediate early enhancer
   2557..2760    +  promoter       CMV promoter: human cytomegalovirus (CMV) immediate early promoter
   2762..2781    +  promoter       PLtetO-1 promoter (fragment): modified phage lambda PL promoter with tet operator sites (Lutz and Bujard, 1997)
   2783..2802    +  promoter       PLtetO-1 promoter (fragment): modified phage lambda PL promoter with tet operator sites (Lutz and Bujard, 1997)
   2810..2843    +  promoter       TRE3GV promoter (fragment): 3rd-generation Tet-responsive promoter that can be activated by binding of Tet-On® 3G, optimized for retroviral and lentiviral vectors
   2978..3002    +  protein_bind   attB1: mutant version of attB; recombination site for the Gateway® BP reaction BP Clonase™
   3008..3199    +  CDS            Y14_SARS (fragment): Experimental evidence at protein level: Swiss-Prot protein existence level 1. From Severe acute respiratory syndrome coronavirus (SARS-CoV).
   3228..3252    -  protein_bind   attB2: mutant version of attB; recombination site for the Gateway® BP reaction BP Clonase™
   3440..4399    +  CDS            birA: BIRA_ECOLI - Also known as bioR, dhbB. Experimental evidence at protein level: Swiss-Prot protein existence level 1. Acts both as a biotin--[acetyl-CoA-carboxylase] ligase and a biotin-operon repressor. In the presence of ATP, BirA activates biotin to form the BirA-biotinyl-5'-adenylate (BirA-bio-5'-AMP or holoBirA) complex. HoloBirA can either transfer the biotinyl moiety to the biotin carboxyl carrier protein (BCCP) subunit of acetyl-CoA carboxylase, or bind to the biotin operator site and inhibit transcription of the operon. From Escherichia coli (strain K12).
   4449..4673    +  polyA_signal   bGH poly(A) signal: bovine growth hormone polyadenylation signal
   4677..4698    +  promoter       SV40 promoter (fragment): SV40 enhancer and early promoter
   4719..4952    +  rep_origin     f1 ori (fragment) (sequence partly withheld): f1 bacteriophage origin of replication; arrow indicates direction of (+) strand synthesis
   4957..5004    +  protein_bind   FRT: FLP-mediated recombination occurs in the 8-bp core sequence TCTAGAAA (Turan and Bode, 2011). FLP recombinase from the Saccharomyces cerevisiae 2μ plasmid
   5012..6034    +  CDS            HygR: aminoglycoside phosphotransferase from E. coli; aph(4)-Ia; confers resistance to hygromycin
   6044..6169    +  CDS            ble (fragment): BLE_KLEPN - Experimental evidence at protein level: Swiss-Prot protein existence level 1. Binding protein with a strong affinity to the bleomycin family of antibiotics. Binds to CL990; an antimitotic-antibiotic compound. From Klebsiella pneumoniae.
   6164..6285    +  polyA_signal   SV40 poly(A) signal: SV40 polyadenylation signal
   6358..6374    -  protein_bind   lac operator: The lac repressor binds to the lac operator to inhibit transcription in E. coli. This inhibition can be relieved by adding lactose or isopropyl-β-D-thiogalactopyranoside (IPTG). lac repressor encoded by lacI
   6382..6412    -  promoter       lac promoter: promoter for the E. coli lac operon
   6427..6448    -  protein_bind   CAP binding site: CAP binding activates transcription in the presence of cAMP. E. coli catabolite activator protein
   6461..4       -  CDS            lacI (fragment) (across the origin): lac repressor; lacI; The lac repressor binds to the lac operator to inhibit transcription in E. coli. This inhibition can be relieved by adding lactose or isopropyl-β-D-thiogalactopyranoside (IPTG).
