[The description below was written by a language model from this plasmid's Addgene catalogue record and pLannotate feature annotations shown in this document.]
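Description:
MAC-SARS-CoV-2 Orf9c is a mammalian expression plasmid built on the MAC-tag-C Gateway destination backbone, carrying the SARS-CoV-2 Orf9c open reading frame fused at its C terminus to the MAC-tag. In bacteria it replicates from a high-copy ColE1/pUC-type origin and is selected with ampicillin through the β-lactamase gene. The annotated full sequence is about 6.5 kb. The small insert, which the annotation software matched to the homologous SARS-CoV protein 14, sits between attB1 and attB2 sites left by Gateway recombination.

Expression is driven by the CMV enhancer and promoter, followed by short sequences annotated as tet-operator-containing promoter fragments. This suggests a tetracycline-regulatable CMV/TetO arrangement that would be repressed in cells expressing the Tet repressor, although the record does not say so explicitly. Downstream of attB2 lies a birA-derived coding sequence, the biotin ligase portion of the MAC-tag. The remaining tag components are not individually annotated. The transcript ends at a bGH polyadenylation signal. An FRT site placed directly upstream of a hygromycin resistance gene, with no complete promoter annotated in front of it, followed by an SV40 poly(A) signal, is the layout typical of FLP-mediated integration into a genomic FRT landing site. In such designs correct insertion activates hygromycin resistance, allowing isogenic stable lines to be selected.

The associated publication describes a combined proximity-labelling and affinity purification mass spectrometry workflow, so the construct is meant for mapping and visualising the host protein interactions of Orf9c.
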