Addgene plasmid #158379: MAC-SARS-CoV-2 Orf9c
Purpose: MAC-tagged gene expression
Depositing lab: Markku Varjosalo. Depositing organization: University of Helsinki, Institute of Biotechnology. Publication: Combined proximity labeling and affinity purification-mass spectrometry workflow for mapping and visualizing protein interaction networks. Liu X, Salokas K, Weldatsadik RG, Gawriyski L, Varjosalo M. Nat Protoc. 2020 Aug 10. pii: 10.1038/s41596-020-0365-x. doi: 10.1038/s41596-020-0365-x. PubMed 32778839.
Backbone
  Vector backbone: MAC-tag-C (#108077)
  Vector type: Mammalian Expression
Growth in bacteria
  Bacterial resistance: Ampicillin, 100 μg/mL
  Growth temperature: 37°C
  Growth strain: DH5alpha
  Copy number: High Copy
Gene/Insert
  Gene/Insert name: SARS-CoV-2 Orf9c
  Species: Other
  Tag / fusion protein: MAC-tag (C terminal on backbone)
  Cloning method: Gateway Cloning
Terms and licenses: Academic/Nonprofit Terms; Industry Terms
How to cite: MAC-SARS-CoV-2 Orf9c was a gift from Markku Varjosalo (Addgene plasmid # 158379 ; http://n2t.net/addgene:158379 ; RRID:Addgene_158379)
